>Addgene plasmid #212855 | pCYP22 | addgene full sequence | sequence record 423277 | Addgene NGS Result
ACTGACTCGCTGCACGAGGCAGACCTCAGCGCTAGCGGAGTGTATACTGGCTTACTATGTTGGCACTGAT
GAGGGTGTCAGTGAAGTGCTTCATGTGGCAGGAGAAAAAAGGCTGCACCGGTGCGTCAGCAGAATATGTG
ATACAGGATATATTCCGCTTCCTCGCTCACTGACTCGCTACGCTCGGTCGTTCGACTGCGGCGAGCGGAA
ATGGCTTACGAACGGGGCGGAGATTTCCTGGAAGATGCCAGGAAGATACTTAACAGGGAAGTGAGAGGGC
CGCGGCAAAGCCGTTTTTCCATAGGCTCCGCCCCCCTGACAAGCATCACGAAATCTGACGCTCAAATCAG
TGGTGGCGAAACCCGACAGGACTATAAAGATACCAGGCGTTTCCCCCTGGCGGCTCCCTCGTGCGCTCTC
CTGTTCCTGCCTTTCGGTTTACCGGTGTCATTCCGCTGTTATGGCCGCGTTTGTCTCATTCCACGCCTGA
CACTCAGTTCCGGGTAGGCAGTTCGCTCCAAGCTGGACTGTATGCACGAACCCCCCGTTCAGTCCGACCG
CTGCGCCTTATCCGGTAACTATCGTCTTGAGTCCAACCCGGAAAGACATGCAAAAGCACCACTGGCAGCA
GCCACTGGTAATTGATTTAGAGGAGTTAGTCTTGAAGTCATGCGCCGGTTAAGGCTAAACTGAAAGGACA
AGTTTTGGTGACTGCGCTCCTCCAAGCCAGTTACCTCGGTTCAAAGAGTTGGTAGCTCAGAGAACCTTCG
AAAAACCGCCCTGCAAGGCGGTTTTTTCGTTTTCAGAGCAAGAGATTACGCGCAGACCAAAACGATCTCA
AGAAGATCATCTTATTAAGGGGTCTGACGCTCAGTGGAACGAAAAATCAATCTAAAGTATATATGAGTAA
ACTTGGTCTGACAGTTACCTTAGAAAAACTCATCGAGCATCAAATGAAACTGCAATTTATTCATATCAGG
ATTATCAATACCATATTTTTGAAAAAGCCGTTTCTGTAATGAAGGAGAAAACTCACCGAGGCAGTTCCAT
AGGATGGCAAGATCCTGGTATCGGTCTGCGATTCCGACTCGTCCAACATCAATACAACCTATTAATTTCC
CCTCGTCAAAAATAAGGTTATCAAGTGAGAAATCACCATGAGTGACGACTGAATCCGGTGAGAATGGCAA
AAGCTTATGCATTTCTTTCCAGACTTGTTCAACAGGCCAGCCATTACGCTCGTCATCAAAATCACTCGCA
TCAACCAAACCGTTATTCATTCGTGATTGCGCCTGAGCGAGACGAAATACGCGATCGCTGTTAAAAGGAC
AATTACAAACAGGAATCGAATGCAACCGGCGCAGGAACACTGCCAGCGCATCAACAATATTTTCACCTGA
ATCAGGATATTCTTCTAATACCTGGAATGCTGTTTTCCCGGGGATCGCAGTGGTGAGTAACCATGCATCA
TCAGGAGTACGGATAAAATGCTTGATGGTCGGAAGAGGCATAAATTCCGTCAGCCAGTTTAGTCTGACCA
TCTCATCTGTAACATCATTGGCAACGCTACCTTTGCCATGTTTCAGAAACAACTCTGGCGCATCGGGCTT
CCCATACAATCGATAGATTGTCGCACCTGATTGCCCGACATTATCGCGAGCCCATTTATACCCATATAAA
TCAGCATCCATGTTGGAATTTAATCGCGGCCTGGAGCAAGACGTTTCCCGTTGAATATGGCTCATAACAC
CCCTTGTATTACTGTTTATGTAAGCAGACAGTTTTATTGTTCATGATGATATATTTTTATCTTGTGCAAT
GTACATCAGAGATTTTGAGACACAACCAATTATTGAAGGCCTCCCTAACGGGGGGCCTTTTTTTGTTTCT
GGTCTCCCAAGCGCTTAACGATCGTTGGCTGAACAAACAGACAATCTGGTCTGTTTGTATTATGGAAAAT
TTTTCTGTATAATAGATTCAACAAACAGACAATCTGGTCTGTTTGTATTATCAGCGGTCAACGCATGTGC
TTTGCGTTCTGATGAGACAGTGATGTCGAAACCGCCTCTACAAATAATTTTGTTTAGGACCTAGCAGAAG
GAGAATAAAATGGAAATCAAGGAAGGCTATTTTAAGCAGCAACAAACCCTCAAAAATGCCGATACCGCCC
AGGAACACCAAATTAACCGCCCATCGCCGTTCGATCCGTCCCCCACCCCGAAAACCTGTCCAGTCGTGCG
TGGTTACCCATTTGTAGGCGTACTGCCAGAACTGCTGCAGAACCCGCTGCGCCTGTTTCAGCGGGCAGTG
AAAGACCATCCGGGAGAAATTGTTGCCCTGAAACTGGGGCCAATTCAAGCCCATTTAGTAACACACCCGG
ATCACGTGAAATATGTGTTGAATGATAATTGGCAGAATTTTGGGAAAGGTGAAGTCATGTGGAAACCAGC
CCGTCAGGTCGTCGGTAACGGCCTGATCACAAGCCACGGCGAAAGTTGGTTTCGCAATCGCAGACTGATG
CAGCCGATGTTTGCGGCGAATCAGGCTAACGCGCTGACCGAGCTGTCAGTTAAACTTATCGCTGAACAGC
TCGCACGTTTTGAAACCACAGCAAATTCAGAACCTATCGACATTAAGAACGAAATGGCACTGTTAACGCA
GACGGTGATCCTGGGCGTTATATTCTCCTCTAGCATTGATCGTTCCAAAGCAGAAACGCTCACCGAAGCT
CTGAAAGTTCTGGTTCGAGAAACCAGTCGTAGAATGTTTCTGTGTTTTCTGCCAAAACAGTTTCCGATCC
CGGGTGAACGCGCGTTCCGCAATGCGATTCAAACTACAGATGATACAATTCTGTCAATCATTCGCGCCCG
GCGTTGGTCTAGCCTTAACTACGGAGACTTGTTTGAGAGATTACTGTTTAGCCGTGATGAGGAATCAAAA
ACCGGAATGAACGACCAGCAACTGCGGGACGAGAGCATTACACTGTTCCTCGCAGGATATGAAACCACGA
GCACCGCACTGACGTGGGTTTGGTATTTGTTGGACAAACACCCCGAAGTACAGAGTAAACTCCGCGCCGA
AATTGACGCTGTTATTGGGAAACGCCAGCCCACTTGTGCTGATGTAGCGAAACTGCAGTACACCAAAATG
GTTATTCAAGAAGTGATGCGACTCTACCCGCCCGTGCTGTTTCTGGCGCGGGTAGTGGAAGCTGACGACG
TGATTGATGGCTACCCGCTGAAAGCTGGCACAACCGTCGTCCTGTGTAAGTACCTGACTCATCGTCTGCC
TGAATTTTGGGATCAACCGGAAGTCTTTGATCCAGAGCGTTTCGCATCAGAATATAGTACACAGCGTCAT
TCGTATTCCTATTTTCCTTTCGGCGGTGGTCCACGTTATTGCATTGGGAAACATTTGGCACTTCTCGAGA
TGCAGCTTATTGTCGCTATGATGGTACAAAAGTATCGTTTGCGTTGCGTCCCCGGCCATCCGGTGGAGGC
GAGTCCTAAAATTATCCTGCACCCTCGCTACGGCCTCCCGATGACTGTGGAACCGGTTTAATAAGGATGA
GCTCTACAAATAAGCAGAGGTGGTTGTGTTGCGAAAAAAAAAAAAAAACACCCTAACGGGTGTTTTTTTT
TTTTTGGTGTCCCCACGTGTGGCGCTGGAGACCGTCCAATGGCGGCGCGCCATCGAATGGTGCAAAACCT
TTCGCGGTATGGCATGATAGCGCCCGGAAGAGAGTCAATTCAGGGTGGTGAATATGAGCCCGAAACGTCG
TACCCAGGCAGAACGTGCAATGGAAACCCAGGGTAAACTGATTGCAGCAGCACTGGGTGTTCTGCGTGAA
AAAGGTTATGCAGGTTTTCGTATTGCAGATGTTCCGGGTGCAGCCGGTGTTAGCCGTGGTGCACAGAGCC
ATCATTTTCCGACCAAACTGGAACTGCTGCTGGCAACCTTTGAATGGCTGTATGAGCAGATTACCGAACG
TAGCCGTGCACGTCTGGCAAAACTGAAACCGGAAGATGATGTTATTCAGCAGATGCTGGATGATGCAGCA
GATTTTTTTCTGGATGATGATTTTAGCATCGGCCTGGATCTGATTGTTGCAGCAGATCGTGATCCGGCAC
TGCGTGAAGGTATTCTGCGTACCGTTGAACGTAATCGTTTTGTTGTTGAAGATATGTGGCTGGGTGTGCT
GGTGAGCCGTGGTCTGAGCCGTGATGATGCCGAAGATATTCTGTGGCTGATTTTTAACAGCGTTCGTGGT
CTGACAGTTCGTAGCCTGTGGCAGAAAGATAAAGAACGTTTTGAACGTGTGCGTAATAGCACCCTGGAAA
TTGCACGTGAACGTTATGCAAAATTCAAACGTTGATAAGGATCCTAATTGGTAACGAATCAGACAATTGA
CGGCTCGAGGGAGTAGCATAGGGTTTGCAGAATCCCTGCTTCGTCCATTTGACAGGCACATTATGCATCG
ATGATAAGCTGTCAAACATGAGCAGATCCTCTACGCCGGACGCATCGTGGCCGGCATCACCGGCGCCACA
GGTGCGGTTGCTGGCGCCTATATCGCCGACATCACCGATGGGGAAGATCGGGCTCGCCACTTCGGGCTCA
TGAGCAAATATTTTATCTGAGGTGCTTCCTCGCTC
Features (pLannotate 1.2.2; 12 found; start..end, strand, type, name):
     28..54      +  misc_feature   bom (fragment): basis of mobility region from pBR322
    153..208     -  rep_origin     RSF ori (fragment): Plasmids containing the RSF 1030 origin of replication can be propagated in E. coli cells that contain additional plasmids with compatible origins.
    296..841     -  rep_origin     p15A ori: Plasmids containing the medium-copy-number p15A origin of replication can be propagated in E. coli cells that contain a second plasmid with the ColE1 origin.
    930..1745    -  CDS            KanR: aminoglycoside phosphotransferase; aph(3')-Ia; confers resistance to kanamycin in bacteria or G418 (Geneticin®) in eukaryotes
   1922..1949    +  protein_bind   CuO: CymR-binding P2 operator sequence from the p-cmt operon of Pseudomonas putida (Mullick et al., 2006) CymR
   1980..2007    +  protein_bind   CuO: CymR-binding P2 operator sequence from the p-cmt operon of Pseudomonas putida (Mullick et al., 2006) CymR
   2011..2066    +  ncRNA          Hammerhead 3: Accession: RF00008 - Hammerhead ribozyme (type III)
   3690..3763    +  promoter       lacIq promoter (fragment): lacI (mutant); In the lacIq allele, a single base change in the promoter boosts expression of the lacI gene about 10-fold.
   3764..4372    +  CDS            cymR: CYMR_PSEPU - Experimental evidence at transcript level: Swiss-Prot protein existence level 2. Involved in the repression of the cym and cmt operons which are responsible of the p-cymene degradation. From Pseudomonas putida (Arthrobacter siderocapsulatus).
   4477..4495    -  promoter       tet promoter (fragment): E. coli promoter for tetracycline efflux protein gene
   4505..4625    +  CDS            TcR (fragment): tetracycline efflux protein; tet; confers resistance to tetracycline
   4644..11      -  rep_origin     RSF ori (fragment) (across the origin): Plasmids containing the RSF 1030 origin of replication can be propagated in E. coli cells that contain additional plasmids with compatible origins.
