[The description below was written by a language model from this plasmid's Addgene catalogue record and pLannotate feature annotations shown in this document.]
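Description:
pCYP22 is a 4.7 kb bacterial expression plasmid built on the pCYP backbone for producing a cytochrome P450 from the cyanobacterium Scytonema sp. HK-05 in Escherichia coli. The record describes this enzyme as an LRD-modifying P450, and the coding sequence was codon optimized and synthesized commercially. The plasmid is selected with kanamycin through an aph(3')-Ia (KanR) gene. The annotated complete replication origin is p15A, which is usually regarded as medium copy and is compatible with ColE1-type plasmids. The catalogue entry nonetheless lists the plasmid as high copy, so the two sources differ on this point. Short fragments matching the RSF origin, the pBR322 bom region, and the tet promoter and tetracycline resistance gene are also detected. These look like backbone remnants rather than functional elements.

Expression is driven by the cumate-inducible PcymRC promoter. The feature table shows two CuO operators, the binding sites for the Pseudomonas putida CymR repressor, followed immediately by a type III hammerhead ribozyme. A ribozyme placed here typically acts as an insulator, cleaving the 5' leader so that the transcript is independent of promoter context. The P450 open reading frame itself is not annotated, but it presumably lies in the unannotated interval between the ribozyme and the repressor cassette. CymR is encoded on the same plasmid downstream of a lacIq promoter fragment, so the plasmid carries its own regulator: transcription is repressed until cumate releases CymR from the operators. The associated work concerns an E. coli host engineered for redox proficiency, used to screen terpenoids and the cytochrome P450s that modify them. pCYP22 appears to be one member of that P450 expression series.
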