Addgene plasmid #212855: pCYP22
Purpose: Expresses the Scytonema sp. HK-05 LRD-modifying cytochrome P450 enzyme
Depositing lab: Christopher Voigt. Depositing organization: Massachusetts Institute of Technology. Publication: Design of a redox-proficient Escherichia coli for screening terpenoids and modifying cytochrome P450s. Lin GM, Voigt CA. Nature Catalysis. 6, 1016–1029 (2023). https://doi.org/10.1038/s41929-023-01049-5.
Backbone
  Vector backbone: pCYP
  Vector type: Bacterial Expression
Growth in bacteria
  Bacterial resistance: Kanamycin, 50 μg/mL
  Growth temperature: 37°C
  Growth strain: DH5alpha
  Copy number: High Copy
Gene/Insert
  Gene/Insert name: cytochrome P450 (alt name: Uniprot ID: A0A1Z4J4D1)
  Species: Scytonema sp. HK-05
  Promoter: PcymRC
  Cloning method: Unknown
Resource information
  A portion of this plasmid was derived from a plasmid made by: codon optimized and synthesized by vendors
Terms and licenses: Academic/Nonprofit Terms; Industry Terms: Not Available to Industry
How to cite: pCYP22 was a gift from Christopher Voigt (Addgene plasmid # 212855 ; http://n2t.net/addgene:212855 ; RRID:Addgene_212855)
